>Addgene plasmid #49333 | CaV1.3e[8a,11,31b,Δ32,42a] | addgene full sequence | sequence record 159439 | Addgene next-generation full plasmid sequencing result
AGCGCCCAATACGCAAACCGCCTCTCCCCGCGCGTTGGCCGATTCATTAATGCAGCTGGCACGACAGGTT
TCCCGACTGGAAAGCGGGCAGTGAGCGCAACGCAATTAATGTGAGTTAGCTCACTCATTAGGCACCCCAG
GCTTTACACTTTATGCTTCCGGCTCGTATGTTGTGTGGAATTGTGAGCGGATAACAATTTCACACAGGAA
ACAGCTATGACCATGATTACGCCAAGCTCTAGCTAGAGGTCGACGGTATACAGACATGATAAGATACATT
GATGAGTTTGGACAAACCACAACTAGAATGCAGTGAAAAAAATGCTTTATTTGTGAAATTTGTGATGCTA
TTGCTTTATTTGTAACCATTATAAGCTGCAATAAACAAGTTGGGGTGGGCGAAGAACTCCAGCATGAGAT
CCCCGCGCTGGAGGATCATCCAGCCGGCGTCCCGGAAAACGATTCCGAAGCCCAACCTTTCATAGAAGGC
GGCGGTGGAATCGAAATCTCGTAGCACGTGTCAGTCCTGCTCCTCGGCCACGAAGTGCTTAGCCCTCCCA
CACATAACCAGAGGGCAGCAATTCACGAATCCCAACTGCCGTCGGCTGTCCATCACTGTCCTTCACTATG
GCTTTGATCCCAGGATGCAGATCGAGAAGCACCTGTCGGCACCGTCCGCAGGGGCTCAAGATGCCCCTGT
TCTCATTTCCGATCGCGACGATACAAGTCAGGTTGCCAGCTGCCGCAGCAGCAGCAGTGCCCAGCACCAC
GAGTTCTGCACAAGGTCCCCCAGTAAAATGATATACATTGACACCAGTGAAGATGCGGCCGTCGCTAGAG
AGAGCTGCGCTGGCGACGCTGTAGTCTTCAGAGATGGGGATGCTGTTGATTGTAGCCGTTGCTCTTTCAA
TGAGGGTGGATTCTTCTTGAGACAAAGGCTTGGCCATGGTTTAGTTCCTCACCTTGTCGTATTATACTAT
GCCGATATACTATGCCGATGATTAATTGTCAACACGTGCTGATCAGATCCGAAAATGGATATACAAGCTC
CCGGGAGCTTTTTGCAAAAGCCTAGGCCTCCAAAAAAGCCTCCTCACTACTTCTGGAATAGCTCAGAGGC
AGAGGCGGCCTCGGCCTCTGCATAAATAAAAAAAATTAGTCAGCCATGGGGCGGAGAATGGGCGGAACTG
GGCGGAGTTAGGGGCGGGATGGGCGGAGTTAGGGGCGGGACTATGGTTGCTGACTAATTGAGATGCATGC
TTTGCATACTTCTGCCTGCTGGGGAGCCTGGGGACTTTCCACACCTGGTTGCTGACTAATTGAGATGCAT
GCTTTGCATACTTCTGCCTGCTGGGGAGCCTGGGGACTTTCCACACCCTAACTGACACACATTCCACAGA
ATTAATTCGCGTTAAATTTTTGTTAAATCAGCTCATTTTTTAACCAATAGGCCGAAATCGGCAAAATCCC
TTATAAATCAAAAGAATAGACCGAGATAGGGT
[37 nt withheld, positions 1503-1539]
AAAGAACGTGGACTCCAACGTCAAAGG
[49 nt withheld, positions 1567-1615]
T
[91 nt withheld, positions 1617-1707]
G
[124 nt withheld, positions 1709-1832]
GGGGATACCCCCTAGAGCCCCAGCTGGTTCTTTCCGCCTCAGAAGCCATAGAGCCCACCGCATCCCCAGC
ATGCCTGCTATTGTCTTCCCAATCCTCCCCCTTGCTGTCCTGCCCCACCCCACCCCCCAGAATAGAATGA
CACCTACTCAGACAATGCGATGCAATTTCCTCATTTTATTAGGAAAGGACAGTGGGAGTGGCACCTTCCA
GGGTCAAGGAAGGCACGGGGGAGGGGCAAACAACAGATGGCTGGCAACTAGAAGGCACAGTCGAGGCTGA
TCAGCGGGTTTAAACTCAATGGTGATGGTGATGATGACCGGTACGCGTAGAATCGAGACCGAGGAGAGGG
TTAGGGATAGGCTTACCTTCGAACCGCGGGCCCTCTAGACTCGAGCGGCCGCTCTAGAACTAGTGGATCC
CCCGGGCTGCAGGAATTCGGCACGAGGGCGTTTCCCCGCGGACACGGTAGGGGAGACGGAACCTGAGCTG
TTGCCTGGTTGGTTTTGGCATGCGGGTGTATGTGTTAGTTTCAATGGGTGTGTCTGAGCTTCCTGGCCTT
CCACCTACAGTGCATTCTGGACTAGGTCACTGCAGCAAGCAGGGCCGGGTGGTCAGGAGGTTGTGACGTG
CTGGCACAGGAAAGGAACTCTGTCTGCTCAGTTCCAATCAGCCTGCCAGTCTTTGGGAGTCCGGGCAAAC
TAGGGATGCAGGACTTTGGGGCAGAGTCCGTTGTCTGCCTTACACAGGTCTGCTTAGTCATATATATATA
CATACACATATATATGTATATATATATATATTAAAAACATTATTTATTTTATTCACTGGCCATCGTCAGC
AAGTTGTGTTCATTTGATTTCTCTGTGGGGTGGCTGCCCCTTTGCGTTCTCTCTCTCCCTCTCTCCCTCC
CTCTCTCTCTTTCTTTCCCTCTCACTGAGTCTCTGGCTTGGAAGGGGAAAACATAACTCATATGTTCCCT
TTCATGAAAAGGAGCCACCATGAGCAGTGTCCGCAACAGGCAGCCAGGGCTCCACAGATGAGCCACACAC
AGCCCGGCTTCTGCCTTCCTTCCTTCCTTCCGGAGGAGTGCCTTGCTCGCAAGGGGTCTCCCCAGGGCTT
TGGTGCCTGCATTTCTCCTGAAATGCTGCTTCAGTAGAAATAAGCTCGAGGGGGAGTTTGCCCTTTCAAG
GCCTTAGCCACAGCGCCTCCGGACTAACCAGCTTGGTGCGGTAGCTCAGGCAGACAACTCTAGAGCATCC
GTTCAAGCATCTGTAGGGCGATCGTGGTGTTCTTCGCAGGGTATTTCCCCACCAGGCCTTGCTCTTTCCG
CTTCTTGAATTTCCTAAAGTAGTCCTGTATCAGGAAAGTAGCATAGAACTTCCCCACGGTTACCTCATCA
TCACCAGCTGGAGGGACAACTTGGTCAAGTAGCTTCATGCTTGTCTTCTTCCAGATTTTCTTTATCACAG
CGCGGAGCTCTTCATTAGCTTGCTCCAGGTTGCCTTCAGTCTTGATCTTGAGAGCCGTCCGTACCAAAGC
AAACAGAGTTGCATTGAACATGACTGTCCCATCACTGTTGAGAGGCATGTTCATGGCGACCAATCTCTTA
CACGCCACTCGGTGTGGACACAACTTTCCAAATCCCAGGGGAGGCTGGATACGTCGGAGCAAAGTGACCA
CATCAAGGTGTTTTATCCTTCCCTTTGCCTCGGGGTCATATTCAGACCATATTCTTTTGAATTCGTCCAA
GTGGTGAGGCCCCAGAATAGACCAGTCCCTCGTCAGATAGTCAAAATTGTCCATGATGACAGCCACGAAG
AGGTTGATGATCAGGAACGCACAGAGCATGTAAAAGCTGATGAAGTAGACAATGGCAAAGTTGCTCCCAC
AAGTATATTCCTCTCCTGGGTTGTAATCTGAGTCCGGGTCACACAGCTTCCCAGGGAGGCAGGCGAGCAT
GATCTCCTGCCAGGCCTCCCCTGTTGCACACCTGAAGAGCAGCAGCACTGCCTGGGGAAACGTCTGGAAG
TTGTTGTTCCTATTGATCTGGTTGTTATCTCTCATGGCAACCTTCCCAAACATCTGCATGCCAATGACGG
CGTAGATGAAGAAGAGCATGGCAATGAGGAGGGCGACATATGGGAGTGCCTGGAAGGACTTAATGAAGGT
CCATAGCAGAGTCCGGATGCCTTCCCCTCTGCTGAGAAGCTTCACCAACCGCATCACTCGGAAAAGACGG
AAAAAGGTGATGGAGATTCTATTGCTCTCTTCAGAGTTATTCACTTCAGTTATAGCAATATCAACGACGC
TACCGACAACAATTAAGGCATCAAAAGTATTCCATGCATCAGTGAAATAGTGCTTGGGCTTAAATGCGAT
GACTTTCAAAACCATCTCAACGGTGAAGACCCCCGTGAAGACCATGTTCAGAATGTCCATGGCGTCATTG
AACATCTTGGATTGCTCATAGTGCTGCATGGCCAGGCAGAGCGTGTTGAGCATGATGAGGACAAACATCA
TATATTCGAAAGGCGAGGAGTTCACCACGTACCAGAACTTGTACTGGTATGGGTTTTTGGGGATGTATCT
CCTTAAGGGGCGGGCCTTCAAGGCATATTCCACACACTGACGCTGATTTTTGTCCAGCTCACAGTTCTTA
TACTCCTTTTCTCCCTGCTCCTGGAAGGTGACGATGACGAAGCCCACGAAGATATTCATCATGAAGAAGG
CCACGATGATGATGTAGATAATGAAGAAGATGGAGATCTCCACACGGTAGTTGTAGACAGGACCAACGTT
CTCTCCGTTTGAGTCAATAGCTTTGTACAGCAACGCGGGCCAGCCCTCAAAAGTCGAGACCGTGAAGAGC
GCCATCATAGCCGAAAGGACATTGTCGAAATTGAAATCACTGTTTTGCCAGATCCTCTCACGGACCACGG
GACTGTCGACATCGCCGTCCTTATAAAGGATGAAAAGCCCCCTGCACTCCTCGGGGTTACTTTTGGCCTC
ATCTGTGCAACGGTAGAACTTCCCCTTGAACAGCTGGACCCCAATGCAAGCAAACATGAACTGGAGCAGG
GTCGTGACGATCATGATGTTGCCGATGGTTCGGATGGCCACAAAGACACACTGGACCACGTGCTTAAGTC
CTTTTGCTCTGTTGATTGCTCTGAGAGGCCTCAAGACCCTTAAGACCCTCAGAATCTTCACAACCGAGAT
GGCACTGGATTGAATCCCAAATGACACCAGAGACACCCCAACGACCAGCATGTCCAGCAAATTGAAGTAG
TTCCTACAGAAAGCCCCTTTGTGCAAGAACGCTCCAAAAGTTGTCATCTTTAACAGGATTTCAACCGTAA
AGATGGCTGTGAAAGCATAGTCAAAGTAGCCCAGTATAGTGTTGCGGAAGGAGTGGCTGCGGATGGGATC
CTCTGCGGCCAGGGCAGCGCTGCTCAGCATGATGAAGACCAGGATGAGGTTGGTGAAGATGTGGTGGTTG
ATGAGTTTGTGGCAACCCACACGGATCGGGTTGGTCTTGCTAAGAATGAAGAATGCGCTTCCTTCGGGGA
TGGGCGCAATTTTCTCCTTCATGTTCAACTCTGAGATTCTTCGAGGACGGGGACCAGCAGGAACCTCAGG
CTCGTCCTCTTCCTCCTCCTCTTCCTCTTCACCTACTGGCACATCGCAGGGTGGATAAGGGTCCTTATCT
TCAGCCTCCTCTTGATAGTCATCAATAGTAACCTTGTTGTCACTGTTGGCTATCTGGTTGACCTCTGGTT
TGTTGTTTTTTTTGTTTTCTAGGCTTTCTTTTCTGGCAATTTTTTTCCTTTCTTTTTCTTCGGCTTCCTC
TTTCTGAGCAGTGTTCAGACTTTCAGCATCAGCCAAATTGTCTACAGCAATGGCCAAGAAGACGTTCAGC
AGGATATAGTTACCACAGATGAAAAGGATGATGAAGTAAATACAGACAATCATTCCAGAGGAGGACGGGC
CTCCGTAGGCCATGATGCCGTCATACATCACCGCATTCCAGTCTTCGCCCGTCAGGATCTGGAACACAGT
CAGGAGCGCCTGTGGGAAGTTGTCGAAGGTGCTTCGCTTGGTCTGTGTCTCATCGAAATTGAACTTCCCT
CCGAACAGCTGCATCCCCAGCAGGGAGAAGATGATGATGAAGAGGAAGAGCAGCAACAGCAGAGAGGCGA
TGGACTTCATGGAGTTTAACAGGGACGCCACCAAGTTGCTCAGGGAAGTCCAGTGCCTGGTCACTTTGAA
GATCCTCAGGAGACGTACACACCGGAACACAGAGACGCCCAGGGGAGACATGAGCTCCAGTTCCACCAGG
ATGGTTTCGGTGATTCCCCCACACACCACAAAGCAATCGAAGCGGTTGAAGAGAGAGACGAAGTAGGCCT
GGAGGCCCAGGCTGTACATCTTCACCAGCATCTCACAGGTGAACAAAGCCAAGAGCACTTTGTTCGCTAT
ATCTTGAATCTGCGTCAGCCAGTCTGGCTGATTGTAGTGCTCAGAGGAAATCGTCAGAGTGTTGAGAAAC
ACCAGAACGATCACCAGCCAGTAAAACGTGACAGACTTCACAGCTGCCCTGCATCTCCTGCGATTGAACC
GGTTCCAGCGACGCCACCGACGGCTGAGCTTGGATTTCGAGATGGCTTGGCCCCACCGCCGACACCCAGA
GGGCCCAGTCTTGGCCGCGCCTCTTCTTTTCCACCAGCACCAGAGACTTCCACAGCATCCCTGGGTCTCG
CCTTCACCACTTACGTTCTCTGTGTTCACAGATTCGGTCTCACTGGTGGGCATGCTAGTGTTTCGTTTGC
CCTCCTCTCCACCCTCCTCTTCATTCTCAGGATCTATGTCTTCTGCCTGGGTGATCCAGTCCAAGTAGCC
CTTGAGATCCTCTTCCAGCTGCTGCTTCTCCCGAAGCTTCTGGAAATCTCCACGTGCTTTAGCCTTCTCT
CTTTCCTTTGAGAATTCTCCACTAAGGACACCAAGAACCAGGTTAAGGACGAAAAATGAGCCAAGGATGA
TCAGACTAACAAAATACACCCATGGCCACTCCCATCCTATCGCATCATTAACCCAGTAGAGCACATCTGT
CCAGCCCTCCATGGTGATGCACTGGAACACAGTGAGCATGGCAAAGGCAAAGTTGTCAAAATTAGTGATG
CCTCCATTGGGGCCGACCCAGCCGCTCCTACATTCCGTGCCATTGGCGGCACACTGGCGTCCATTCCCTG
AGAACGCGCATGGAGCTGGGTCCTCTTCAGCTACTATATCTGAGTCAGCAAAAAAACAGGTTTTGTGCAT
TTTTCCAATAAAAAGTTCCAACCCTATAATCGCATAGATGATAATTACGAATAACACCAAAAGGGCTATG
TGGAGGAGGGGGACCATGGCTTTTATAATGGAGTTCAGAACAACTTGTAAACTGGGCACTCCTGATACAA
GTCGAAGCGGTCTTAACACTCGGAAGGCACGGAGGGCTTTGACATCAAAGCCTCCTGATTTGCCACTAGA
GTGGTTCCCGCCTTCTGTTTCTTTGGTTAATTGTTCCAAAATTACACTAAACAATCCTACTATTACTATA
ACAAAATCCAGTAAGTTCCATCCGTTCCTAACGTAAGCATTAGGATGCAGCAGCAGTCCGTACGCTATAA
TCTTCAGAAATGTCTCCACTGTAAAGATAATCAGGAAGGCATATTCTACTTTTTCCAAGTTATGATTTGT
TGAATTAGAATCATCTTCAGGGAACGGGATGTAAATAGCTAAGGCCACACAATTGGCAAAAATAGCCAAT
AATATAAATATGTCAAATGGTTTCCAATCCACTATACTAATGCAGGCTCTTCGGATGGGGTTATTGAGGG
ATAAACAGAAGAGGGCACGGGCAGGTCGGCTGTTAGACGAGTTACCCTGTTTTTTGCTCTTGGCGTATTG
CTGACGTTTTCTTTGGGAGAGAGATCCTACAGGTGGGGGTGCAGACGTGCTCATGGTCTGGGCGGCCTTG
GCCTGTCTAGCAGCATCAATTGCAGCTTGCCAAGACAGGACGGTTTGCTTGGAGCTGTTCGGCTGAGAAG
TTGGTCCTTCACCAGAAATAGGGAGTCTGGTGCCTCTTGCATAGTTTGCCTCGTTCGCGTGGTCCTCTTG
CTGCTGCCGTTGATGCTGCATTTCCACGAACAGCTAGCCAGCTTGGGTCTCCCTATAGTGAGTCGTATTA
ATTTCGATAAGCCAGTAAGCAGTGGGTTCTCTAGTTAGCCAGAGAGCTCTGCTTATATAGACCTCCCACC
GTACACGCCTACCGCCCATTTGCGTCAATGGGGCGGAGTTGTTACGACATTTTGGAAAGTCCCGTTGATT
TTGGTGCCAAAACAAACTCCCATTGACGTCAATGGGGTGGAGACTTGGAAATCCCCGTGAGTCAAACCGC
TATCCACGCCCATTGATGTACTGCCAAAACCGCATCACCATGGTAATAGCGATGACTAATACGTAGATGT
ACTGCCAAGTAGGAAAGTCCCATAAGGTCATGTACTGGGCATAATGCCAGGCGGGCCATTTACCGTCATT
GACGTCAATAGGGGGCGTACTTGGCATATGATACACTTGATGTACTGCCAAGTGGGCAGTTTACCGTAAA
TACTCCACCCATTGACGTCAATGGAAAGTCCCTATTGGCGTTACTATGGGAACATACGTCATTATTGACG
TCAATGGGCGGGGGTCGTTGGGCGGTCAGCCAGGCGGGCCATTTACCGTAAGTTATGTAACGCGGAACTC
CATATATGGGCTATGAACTAATGACCCCGTAATTGATTACTATTAATAACTAGTCAATAATCAATGTCAA
CGCGTATATCTGGCCCGTACATCGCGAAGCAGCGCAAAACGCCTAACCCTAAGCAGATTCTTCATGCAAT
TGTCGGTCAAGCCTTGCCTTGTTGTAGCTTAAATTTTGCTCGCGCACTACTCAGCGACCTCCAACACACA
AGCAGGGAGCAGATACTGGCTTAACTATGCGGCATCAGAGCAGATTGTACTGAGAGTGCACCATAGGGGA
TCGGGAGATCTCCCGATCCGTCGACGTCAGGTGGCACTTTTCGGGGAAATGTGCGCGGAACCCCTATTTG
TTTATTTTTCTAAATACATTCAAATATGTATCCGCTCATGAGACAATAACCCTGATAAATGCTTCAATAA
TATTGAAAAAGGAAGAGTATGAGTATTCAACATTTCCGTGTCGCCCTTATTCCCTTTTTTGCGGCATTTT
GCCTTCCTGTTTTTGCTCACCCAGAAACGCTGGTGAAAGTAAAAGATGCTGAAGATCAGTTGGGTGCACG
AGTGGGTTACATCGAACTGGATCTCAACAGCGGTAAGATCCTTGAGAGTTTTCGCCCCGAAGAACGTTTT
CCAATGATGAGCACTTTTAAAGTTCTGCTATGTGGCGCGGTATTATCCCGTATTGACGCCGGGCAAGAGC
AACTCGGTCGCCGCATACACTATTCTCAGAATGACTTGGTTGAGTACTCACCAGTCACAGAAAAGCATCT
TACGGATGGCATGACAGTAAGAGAATTATGCAGTGCTGCCATAACCATGAGTGATAACACTGCGGCCAAC
TTACTTCTGACAACGATCGGAGGACCGAAGGAGCTAACCGCTTTTTTGCACAACATGGGGGATCATGTAA
CTCGCCTTGATCGTTGGGAACCGGAGCTGAATGAAGCCATACCAAACGACGAGCGTGACACCACGATGCC
TGTAGCAATGGCAACAACGTTGCGCAAACTATTAACTGGCGAACTACTTACTCTAGCTTCCCGGCAACAA
TTAATAGACTGGATGGAGGCGGATAAAGTTGCAGGACCACTTCTGCGCTCGGCCCTTCCGGCTGGCTGGT
TTATTGCTGATAAATCTGGAGCCGGTGAGCGTGGGTCTCGCGGTATCATTGCAGCACTGGGGCCAGATGG
TAAGCCCTCCCGTATCGTAGTTATCTACACGACGGGGAGTCAGGCAACTATGGATGAACGAAATAGACAG
ATCGCTGAGATAGGTGCCTCACTGATTAAGCATTGGTAACTGTCAGACCAAGTTTACTCATATATACTTT
AGATTGATTTAAAACTTCATTTTTAATTTAAAAGGATCTAGGTGAAGATCCTTTTTGATAATCTCATGAC
CAAAATCCCTTAACGTGAGTTTTCGTTCCACTGAGCGTCAGACCCCGTAGAAAAGATCAAAGGATCTTCT
TGAGATCCTTTTTTTCTGCGCGTAATCTGCTGCTTGCAAACAAAAAAACCACCGCTACCAGCGGTGGTTT
TTTTGCCGGATCAAGAGCTACCAACTCTTTTTCCGAAGGTAACTGGCTTCAGCAGAGCGCAGATACCAAA
TACTGTTCTTCTAGTGTAGCCGTAGTTAGGCCACCACTTCAAGAACTCTGTAGCACCGCCTACATACCTC
GCTCTGCTAATCCTGTTACCAGTGGCTGCTGCCAGTGGCGATAAGTCGTGTCTTACCGGGTTGGACTCAA
GACGATAGTTACCGGATAAGGCGCAGCGGTCGGGCTGAACGGGGGGTTCGTGCACACAGCCCAGCTTGGA
GCGAACGACCTACACCGAACTGAGATACCTACAGCGTGAGCTATGAGAAAGCGCCACGCTTCCCGAAGGG
AGAAAGGCGGACAGGTATCCGGTAAGCGGCAGGGTCGGAACAGGAGAGCGCACGAGGGAGCTTCCAGGGG
GAAACGCCTGGTATCTTTATAGTCCTGTCGGGTTTCGCCACCTCTGACTTGAGCGTCGATTTTTGTGATG
CTCGTCAGGGGGGCGGAGCCTATGGAAAAACGCCAGCAACGCGGCCTTTTTACGGTTCCTGGCCTTTTGC
TGGCCTTTTGCTCACATGTTCTTTCCTGCGTTATCCCCTGATTCTGTGGATAACCGTATTACCGCCTTTG
AGTGAGCTGATACCGCTCGCCGCAGCCGAACGACCGAGCGCAGCGAGTCAGTGAGCGAGGAAGCGGAAG
Features (pLannotate 1.2.2; 24 found; start..end, strand, type, name):
      2..94      +  CDS            lacI (fragment): lac repressor; lacI; The lac repressor binds to the lac operator to inhibit transcription in E. coli. This inhibition can be relieved by adding lactose or isopropyl-β-D-thiogalactopyranoside (IPTG).
    107..128     +  protein_bind   CAP binding site: CAP binding activates transcription in the presence of cAMP. E. coli catabolite activator protein
    143..173     +  promoter       lac promoter: promoter for the E. coli lac operon
    177..199     +  protein_bind   lac operator (fragment): The lac repressor binds to the lac operator to inhibit transcription in E. coli. This inhibition can be relieved by adding lactose or isopropyl-β-D-thiogalactopyranoside (IPTG). lac repressor encoded by lacI
    270..391     -  polyA_signal   SV40 poly(A) signal: SV40 polyadenylation signal
    386..511     -  CDS            ble (fragment): BLE_KLEPN - Experimental evidence at protein level: Swiss-Prot protein existence level 1. Binding protein with a strong affinity to the bleomycin family of antibiotics. Binds to CL990; an antimitotic-antibiotic compound. From Klebsiella pneumoniae.
    521..548     -  CDS            BleoR (fragment): antibiotic-binding protein; Sh ble from Streptoalloteichus hindustanus; confers resistance to bleomycin, phleomycin, and Zeocin™
    549..947     -  CDS            BSD: blasticidin S deaminase; Aspergillus terreus BSD; confers resistance to blasticidin
    966..1013    -  promoter       EM7 promoter: synthetic bacterial promoter&nbsp
   1061..1390    -  promoter       SV40 promoter: SV40 enhancer and early promoter
   1404..1832    -  rep_origin     f1 ori (sequence partly withheld): f1 bacteriophage origin of replication; arrow indicates direction of (+) strand synthesis
   1853..1874    -  promoter       SV40 promoter (fragment): SV40 enhancer and early promoter
   1878..2102    -  polyA_signal   bGH poly(A) signal: bovine growth hormone polyadenylation signal
   2158..2199    -  CDS            V5 tag: epitope tag from simian virus 5
   2227..2271    +  misc_feature   MCS (fragment): pBluescript multiple cloning site
   3103..8010    -  CDS            Cacna1d (fragment): CAC1D_MOUSE - Also known as Cach3, Cacn4, Cacnl1a2, Cchl1a2. Experimental evidence at protein level: Swiss-Prot protein existence level 1. Voltage-sensitive calcium channels (VSCC) mediate the entry of calcium ions into excitable cells and are also involved in a variety of calcium-dependent processes, including muscle contraction, hormone or neurotransmitter release, gene expression, cell motility, cell division and cell death. The isoform alpha-1D gives rise to L-type calcium currents. Long-lasting (L-type) calcium channels belong to the 'high-voltage activated' (HVA) group. They are blocked
   8044..8062    -  promoter       T7 promoter: promoter for bacteriophage T7 RNA polymerase
   8078..8111    -  LTR            5' LTR (truncated) (fragment): truncated 5' long terminal repeat (LTR) from HIV-1
   8107..8310    -  promoter       CMV promoter: human cytomegalovirus (CMV) immediate early promoter
   8311..8690    -  enhancer       CMV enhancer: human cytomegalovirus immediate early enhancer
   8845..8897    +  misc_feature   bom (fragment): basis of mobility region from pBR322
   8956..9060    +  promoter       AmpR promoter: bla
   9061..9921    +  CDS            AmpR: β-lactamase; bla; confers resistance to ampicillin, carbenicillin, and related antibiotics
  10092..10680   +  rep_origin     ori: high-copy-number ColE1/pMB1/pBR322/pUC origin of replication
