[The description below was written by a language model from this plasmid's Addgene catalogue record and pLannotate feature annotations shown in this document.]
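Description:
CaV1.3e[8a,11,31b,Δ32,42a] is a mammalian expression plasmid built on the Invitrogen pcDNA6/V5-His backbone. It carries a rat Cacna1d cDNA encoding the pore-forming alpha-1D (CaV1.3) subunit of the L-type voltage-gated calcium channel. The clone was isolated from superior cervical ganglia and represents a defined splice isoform that contains exons 8a, 11, 31b and 42a and lacks exon 32. It is a corrected version of an earlier deposit: two codons were repaired (a Val-to-Ala and a Ser-to-Gly change) so that the coding sequence agrees with the rat reference. The insert of about 5.7 kb sits between NheI and NotI sites. It is transcribed from the human CMV immediate-early enhancer/promoter and terminated by the bovine growth hormone polyadenylation signal. A T7 promoter lies just upstream of the insert. A V5 epitope sequence from the backbone is annotated downstream of the cloning site, but the record does not say whether it is fused in frame to the channel.

In E. coli the plasmid replicates from a high-copy ColE1/pUC-type origin and is selected with ampicillin through beta-lactamase; an f1 origin is also present. For selection in mammalian cells, a blasticidin S deaminase gene is driven by the SV40 early promoter, with an EM7 bacterial promoter alongside, and ends in an SV40 polyadenylation signal. The short lacI, lac promoter, ble and HIV LTR matches in the automated annotation are fragments and probably backbone remnants or chance hits, not functional elements. The associated publication indicates that the construct serves heterologous expression of neuronal CaV1.3 channels, to study properties such as their activation at relatively hyperpolarized voltages and their incomplete block by dihydropyridines.
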