Addgene plasmid #49333: CaV1.3e[8a,11,31b,Δ32,42a]
Purpose: Repaired Addgene #26576 to agree with the rat ref sequence. Repairs are @: nt 3310 (GTG->GCG) [Val->Ala]; nt 731 (TCA->GGA) [Ser->Gly].
Depositing lab: Diane Lipscombe. Depositing organization: Brown University. Publication: Neuronal Ca(V)1.3alpha(1) L-type channels activate at relatively hyperpolarized membrane potentials and are incompletely inhibited by dihydropyridines. Xu W, Lipscombe D. J Neurosci. 2001 Aug 15. 21(16):5944-51. PubMed 11487617.
Backbone
  Vector backbone: pcDNA6/V5-His ABC
  Backbone manufacturer: Invitrogen
  Backbone size w/o insert (bp): 5100
  Vector type: Mammalian Expression
Growth in bacteria
  Bacterial resistance: Ampicillin, 100 μg/mL
  Growth temperature: 30°C
  Growth strain: Top10F'
  Copy number: Unknown
Gene/Insert
  Gene/Insert name: CACNA1D (alt names: calcium channel, voltage-dependent, L type, alpha 1D subunit; Cav1.3)
  Species: R. norvegicus (rat)
  Insert size (bp): 5700
  Mutation: Contains exons 8a, 11, 31b and 42a.Deletion of exon 32.
  Entrez Gene: Cacna1d
  Promoter: CMV
  Cloning method: Restriction Enzyme; 5′ cloning site NheI (not destroyed); 3′ cloning site NotI (not destroyed)
  Sequencing primers: 5′ CMV-Fwd; 3′ BGH-rev
Terms and licenses: Academic/Nonprofit Terms; Industry Terms: Not Available to Industry
Depositor comments: Isolated from superior cervical ganglia. For more information about this plasmid: http://neuroscience.brown.edu/LipscombeLab/homepage/otherpages/clonespage/clonespage1.htm
How to cite: CaV1.3e[8a,11,31b,Δ32,42a] was a gift from Diane Lipscombe (Addgene plasmid # 49333 ; http://n2t.net/addgene:49333 ; RRID:Addgene_49333)
