>Addgene plasmid #49333 | CaV1.3e[8a,11,31b,Δ32,42a] | addgene partial sequence | sequence record 76773 | rCav1-3e-e43R 5'-TTTCAAGGCCTTAGCCACAG
GCGGTAGCTCAGGCAGACAACTCTAGAGCATCCGTTCAAGCATCTGTAGGGCGATCGTGGTGTTCTTCGC
AGGGTATTTCCCCACCAGGCCTTGCTCTTTCCGCTTCTTGAATTTCCTAAAGTAGTCCTGTATCAGGAAA
GTAGCATAGAACTTCCCCACGGTTACCTCATCATCACCAGCTGGAGGGACAACTTGGTCAAGTAGCTTCA
TGCTTGTCTTCTTCCAGATTTTCTTTATCACAGCGCGGAGCTCTTCATTAGCTTGCTCCAGGTTGCCTTC
AGTCTTGATCTTGAGAGCCGTCCGTACCAAAGCAAACAGAGTTGCATTGAACATGACTGTCCCATCACTG
TTGAGAGGCATGTTCATGGCGACCAATCTCTTACACGCCACTCGGTGTGGACACAACTTTCCAAATCCCA
GGGGAGGCTGGATACGTCGGAGCAAAGTGACCACATCAAGGTGTTTTATCCTTCCCTTTGCCTCGGGGTC
ATATTCAGACCATATTCTTTTGAATTCGTCCAAGTGGTGAGGCCCCAGAATAGACCAGTCCCTCGTCAGA
TAGTCAAAATTGTCCATGATGACAGCCACGAAGAGGTTGATGATCAGGAACGCACAGAGCATGTAAAAGC
TGATGAAGTAGACAATGGCAAAGTTGCTCCCACAAGTATATTCCTCTCCTGGGTTGTAATCTGAGTCCGG
GTCACACAGCTTCCCAGGGAGGCAGGCGAGCATGATCTCCTGCCAGGCCTCCCCTGTTGCACACCTGAAG
AGCAGCAGCACTGCCTGGGGAAACGTCTGGAAGTTGTTGTTCCTATTGATCTGGTTGTTATCTCTCATGG
CAACCTTCCCAAACATCTGCATGCCAATGACGGCGTA
