>Addgene plasmid #49333 | CaV1.3e[8a,11,31b,Δ32,42a] | addgene partial sequence | sequence record 76776 | BGH-rev 5'-TAGAAGGCACAGTCGAGG-3'
GATGGTGATGATGACCGGTACGCGTAGAATCGAGACCGAGGAGAGGGTTAGGGATAGGCTTACCTTCGAA
CCGCGGGCCCTCTAGACTCGAGCGGCCGCTCTAGAACTAGTGGATCCCCCGGGCTGCAGGAATTCGGCAC
GAGGGCGTTTCCCCGCGGACACGGTAGGGGAGACGGAACCTGAGCTGTTGCCTGGTTGGTTTTGGCATGC
GGGTGTATGTGTTAGTTTCAATGGGTGTGTCTGAGCTTCCTGGCCTTCCACCTACAGTGCATTCTGGACT
AGGTCACTGCAGCAAGCAGGGCCGGGTGGTCAGGAGGTTGTGACGTGCTGGCACAGGAAAGGAACTCTGT
CTGCTCAGTTCCAATCAGCCTGCCAGTCTTTGGGAGTCCGGGCAAACTAGGGATGCAGGACTTTGGGGCA
GAGTCCGTTGTCTGCCTTACACAGGTCTGCTTAGTCATATATATATACATACACATATATATGTATATAT
ATATATATTAAAAACATTATTTATTTTATTCACTGGCCATCGTCAGCAAGTTGTGTTCATTTGATTTCTC
TGTGGGGTGGCTGCCCCTTTGCGTTCTCTCTCTCCCTCTCTCCCTCCCTCTCTCTCTTTCTTTCCCTCTC
ACTGAGTCTCTGGCTTGGAAGGGGAAAACATAACTCATATGTTCCCTTTCATGAAAAGGAGCCACCATGA
GCAGTGTCCGCAACAGGCAGCCAGGGCTCCACAGATGAGCCACACACAGCCCGGCTTCTGCCTTCCTTCC
TTCCTTCCGGAGGAGTGCCTTGCTCGCAAGGGGTCTCCCCA
