>Addgene plasmid #49333 | CaV1.3e[8a,11,31b,Δ32,42a] | depositor partial sequence | sequence record 78996 | CAV1.3 ORF
ATGCAGCATCAACGGCAGCAGCAAGAGGACCACGCGAACGAGGCAAACTATGCAAGAGGCACCAGACTCC
CTATTTCTGGTGAAGGACCAACTTCTCAGCCGAACAGCTCCAAGCAAACCGTCCTGTCTTGGCAAGCTGC
AATTGATGCTGCTAGACAGGCCAAGGCCGCCCAGACCATGAGCACGTCTGCACCCCCACCTGTAGGATCT
CTCTCCCAAAGAAAACGTCAGCAATACGCCAAGAGCAAAAAACAGGGTAACTCGTCTAACAGCCGACCTG
CCCGTGCCCTCTTCTGTTTATCCCTCAATAACCCCATCCGAAGAGCCTGCATTAGTATAGTGGATTGGAA
ACCATTTGACATATTTATATTATTGGCTATTTTTGCCAATTGTGTGGCCTTAGCTATTTACATCCCGTTC
CCTGAAGATGATTCTAATTCAACAAATCATAACTTGGAAAAAGTAGAATATGCCTTCCTGATTATCTTTA
CAGTGGAGACATTTCTGAAGATTATAGCGTACGGACTGCTGCTGCATCCTAATGCTTACGTTAGGAACGG
ATGGAACTTACTGGATTTTGTTATAGTAATAGTAGGATTGTTTAGTGTAATTTTGGAACAATTAACCAAA
GAAACAGAAGGCGGGAACCACTCTAGTGGCAAATCAGGAGGCTTTGATGTCAAAGCCCTCCGTGCCTTCC
GAGTGTTAAGACCGCTTCGACTTGTATCAGGAGTGCCCAGTTTACAAGTTGTTCTGAACTCCATTATAAA
AGCCATGGTCCCCCTCCTCCACATAGCCCTTTTGGTGTTATTCGTAATTATCATCTATGCGATTATAGGG
TTGGAACTTTTTATTGGAAAAATGCACAAAACCTGTTTTTTTGCTGACTCAGATATAGTAGCTGAAGAGG
ACCCAGCTCCATGCGCGTTCTCAGGGAATGGACGCCAGTGTGCCGCCAATGGCACGGAATGTAGGAGCGG
CTGGGTCGGCCCCAATGGAGGCATCACTAATTTTGACAACTTTGCCTTTGCCATGCTCACTGTGTTCCAG
TGCATCACCATGGAGGGCTGGACAGATGTGCTCTACTGGGTTAATGATGCGATAGGATGGGAGTGGCCAT
GGGTGTATTTTGTTAGTCTGATCATCCTTGGCTCATTTTTCGTCCTTAACCTGGTTCTTGGTGTCCTTAG
TGGAGAATTCTCAAAGGAAAGAGAGAAGGCTAAAGCACGTGGAGATTTCCAGAAGCTTCGGGAGAAGCAG
CAGCTGGAAGAGGATCTCAAGGGCTACTTGGACTGGATCACCCAGGCAGAAGACATAGATCCTGAGAATG
AAGAGGAGGGTGGAGAGGAGGGCAAACGAAACACTAGCATGCCCACCAGTGAGACCGAATCTGTGAACAC
AGAGAACGTAAGTGGTGAAGGCGAGACCCAGGGATGCTGTGGAAGTCTCTGGTGCTGGTGGAAAAGAAGA
GGCGCGGCCAAGACTGGGCCCTCTGGGTGTCGGCGGTGGGGCCAAGCCATCTCGAAATCCAAGCTCAGCC
GTCGGTGGCGTCGCTGGAACCGGTTCAATCGCAGGAGATGCAGGGCAGCTGTGAAGTCTGTCACGTTTTA
CTGGCTGGTGATCGTTCTGGTGTTTCTCAACACTCTGACGATTTCCTCTGAGCACTACAATCAGCCAGAC
TGGCTGACGCAGATTCAAGATATAGCGAACAAAGTGCTCTTGGCTTTGTTCACCTGTGAGATGCTGGTGA
AGATGTACAGCCTGGGCCTCCAGGCCTACTTCGTCTCTCTCTTCAACCGCTTCGATTGCTTTGTGGTGTG
TGGGGGAATCACCGAAACCATCCTGGTGGAACTGGAGCTCATGTCTCCCCTGGGCGTCTCTGTGTTCCGG
TGTGTACGTCTCCTGAGGATCTTCAAAGTGACCAGGCACTGGACTTCCCTGAGCAACTTGGTGGCGTCCC
TGTTAAACTCCATGAAGTCCATCGCCTCTCTGCTGTTGCTGCTCTTCCTCTTCATCATCATCTTCTCCCT
GCTGGGGATGCAGCTGTTCGGAGGGAAGTTCAATTTCGATGAGACACAGACCAAGCGAAGCACCTTCGAC
AACTTCCCACAGGCGCTCCTGACTGTGTTCCAGATCCTGACGGGCGAAGACTGGAATGCGGTGATGTATG
ACGGCATCATGGCCTACGGAGGCCCGTCCTCCTCTGGAATGATTGTCTGTATTTACTTCATCATCCTTTT
CATCTGTGGTAACTATATCCTGCTGAACGTCTTCTTGGCCATTGCTGTAGACAATTTGGCTGATGCTGAA
AGTCTGAACACTGCTCAGAAAGAGGAAGCCGAAGAAAAAGAAAGGAAAAAAATTGCCAGAAAAGAAAGCC
TAGAAAACAAAAAAAACAACAAACCAGAGGTCAACCAGATAGCCAACAGTGACAACAAGGTTACTATTGA
TGACTATCAAGAGGAGGCTGAAGATAAGGACCCTTATCCACCCTGCGATGTGCCAGTAGGTGAAGAGGAA
GAGGAGGAGGAAGAGGACGAGCCTGAGGTTCCTGCTGGTCCCCGTCCTCGAAGAATCTCAGAGTTGAACA
TGAAGGAGAAAATTGCGCCCATCCCCGAAGGAAGCGCATTCTTCATTCTTAGCAAGACCAACCCGATCCG
TGTGGGTTGCCACAAACTCATCAACCACCACATCTTCACCAACCTCATCCTGGTCTTCATCATGCTGAGC
AGCGCTGCCCTGGCCGCAGAGGATCCCATCCGCAGCCACTCCTTCCGCAACACTATACTGGGCTACTTTG
ACTATGCTTTCACAGCCATCTTTACGGTTGAAATCCTGTTAAAGATGACAACTTTTGGAGCGTTCTTGCA
CAAAGGGGCTTTCTGTAGGAACTACTTCAATTTGCTGGACATGCTGGTCGTTGGGGTGTCTCTGGTGTCA
TTTGGGATTCAATCCAGTGCCATCTCGGTTGTGAAGATTCTGAGGGTCTTAAGGGTCTTGAGGCCTCTCA
GAGCAATCAACAGAGCAAAAGGACTTAAGCACGTGGTCCAGTGTGTCTTTGTGGCCATCCGAACCATCGG
CAACATCATGATCGTCACGACCCTGCTCCAGTTCATGTTTGCTTGCATTGGGGTCCAGCTGTTCAAGGGG
AAGTTCTACCGTTGCACAGATGAGGCCAAAAGTAACCCCGAGGAGTGCAGGGGGCTTTTCATCCTTTATA
AGGACGGCGATGTCGACAGTCCCGTGGTCCGTGAGAGGATCTGGCAAAACAGTGATTTCAATTTCGACAA
TGTCCTTTCGGCTATGATGGCGCTCTTCACGGTCTCGACTTTTGAGGGCTGGCCCGCGTTGCTGTACAAA
GCTATTGACTCAAACGGAGAGAACGTTGGTCCTGTCTACAACTACCGTGTGGAGATCTCCATCTTCTTCA
TTATCTACATCATCATCGTGGCCTTCTTCATGATGAATATCTTCGTGGGCTTCGTCATCGTCACCTTCCA
GGAGCAGGGAGAAAAGGAGTATAAGAACTGTGAGCTGGACAAAAATCAGCGTCAGTGTGTGGAATATGCC
TTGAAGGCCCGCCCCTTAAGGAGATACATCCCCAAAAACCCATACCAGTACAAGTTCTGGTACGTGGTGA
ACTCCTCGCCTTTCGAATATATGATGTTTGTCCTCATCATGCTCAACACGCTCTGCCTGGCCATGCAGCA
CTATGAGCAATCCAAGATGTTCAATGACGCCATGGACATTCTGAACATGGTCTTCACGGGGGTCTTCACC
GTTGAGATGGTTTTGAAAGTCATCGCATTTAAGCCCAAGCACTATTTCACTGATGCATGGAATACTTTTG
ATGCCTTAATTGTTGTCGGTAGCGTCGTTGATATTGCTATAACTGAAGTGAATAACTCTGAAGAGAGCAA
TAGAATCTCCATCACCTTTTTCCGTCTTTTCCGAGTGATGCGGTTGGTGAAGCTTCTCAGCAGAGGGGAA
GGCATCCGGACTCTGCTATGGACCTTCATTAAGTCCTTCCAGGCACTCCCATATGTCGCCCTCCTCATTG
CCATGCTCTTCTTCATCTACGCCGTCATTGGCATGCAGATGTTTGGGAAGGTTGCCATGAGAGATAACAA
CCAGATCAATAGGAACAACAACTTCCAGACGTTTCCCCAGGCAGTGCTGCTGCTCTTCAGGTGTGCAACA
GGGGAGGCCTGGCAGGAGATCATGCTCGCCTGCCTCCCTGGGAAGCTGTGTGACCCGGACTCAGATTACA
ACCCAGGAGAGGAATATACTTGTGGGAGCAACTTTGCCATTGTCTACTTCATCAGCTTTTACATGCTCTG
TGCGTTCCTGATCATCAACCTCTTCGTGGCTGTCATCATGGACAATTTTGACTATCTGACGAGGGACTGG
TCTATTCTGGGGCCTCACCACTTGGACGAATTCAAAAGAATATGGTCTGAATATGACCCCGAGGCAAAGG
GAAGGATAAAACACCTTGATGTGGTCACTTTGCTCCGACGTATCCAGCCTCCCCTGGGATTTGGAAAGTT
GTGTCCACACCGAGTGGCGTGTAAGAGATTGGTCGCCATGAACATGCCTCTCAACAGTGATGGGACAGTC
ATGTTCAATGCAACTCTGTTTGCTTTGGTACGGACGGCTCTCAAGATCAAGACTGAAGGCAACCTGGAGC
AAGCTAATGAAGAGCTCCGCGCTGTGATAAAGAAAATCTGGAAGAAGACAAGCATGAAGCTACTTGACCA
AGTTGTCCCTCCAGCTGGTGATGATGAGGTAACCGTGGGGAAGTTCTATGCTACTTTCCTGATACAGGAC
TACTTTAGGAAATTCAAGAAGCGGAAAGAGCAAGGCCTGGTGGGGAAATACCCTGCGAAGAACACCACGA
TCGCCCTACAGATGCTTGAACGGATGCTCTAGAGTTGTCTGCCTGAGCTACCGCACCAAGCTGGTTAGTC
CGGAGGCGCTGTGGCTAAGGCCTTGAAAGGGCAAACTCCCCCTCGAGCTTATTTCTACTGAAGCAGCATT
TCAGGAGAAATGCAGGCACCAAAGCCCTGGGGAGACCCCTTGCGAGCAAGGCACTCCTCCGGAAGGAAGG
AAGGAAGGCAGAAGCCGGGCTGTGTGTGGCTCATCTGTGGAGCCCTGGCTGCCTGTTGCGGACACTGCTC
ATGGTGGCTCCTTTTCATGAAAGGGAACATATGAGTTATGTTTTCCCCTTCCAAGCCAGAGACTCAGTGA
GAGGGAAAGAAAGAGAGAGAGGGAGGGAGAGAGGGAGAGAGAGAACGCAAAGGGGCAGCCACCCCACAGA
GAAATCAAATGAACACAACTTGCTGACGATGGCCAGTGAATAAAATAAATAATGTTTTTAATATATATAT
ATATACATATATATGTGTATGTATATATATATGACTAAGCAGACCTGTGTAAGGCAGACAACGGACTCTG
CCCCAAAGTCCTGCATCCCTAGTTTGCCCGGACTCCCAAAGACTGGCAGGCTGATTGGAACTGAGCAGAC
AGAGTTCCTTTCCTGTGCCAGCACGTCACAACCTCCTGACCACCCGGCCCTGCTTGCTGCAGTGACCTAG
TCCAGAATGCACTGTAGGTGGAAGGCCAGGAAGCTCAGACACACCCATTGAAACTAACACATACACCCGC
ATGCCAAAACCAACCAGGCAACAGCTCAGGTTCCGTCTCCCCTACCGTGTCCGCGGGGAAACGCC
