>Addgene plasmid #49333 | CaV1.3e[8a,11,31b,Δ32,42a] | addgene partial sequence | sequence record 79503 | CMV-F 5'-CGCAAATGGGCGGTAGGCGTG-3'
AGAGCTCTCTGGCTAACTAGAGAACCCACTGCTTACTGGCTTATCGAAATTAATACGACTCACTATAGGG
AGACCCAAGCTGGCTAGCTGTTCGTGGAAATGCAGCATCAACGGCAGCAGCAAGAGGACCACGCGAACGA
GGCAAACTATGCAAGAGGCACCAGACTCCCTATTTCTGGTGAAGGACCAACTTCTCAGCCGAACAGCTCC
AAGCAAACCGTCCTGTCTTGGCAAGCTGCAATTGATGCTGCTAGACAGGCCAAGGCCGCCCAGACCATGA
GCACGTCTGCACCCCCACCTGTAGGATCTCTCTCCCAAAGAAAACGTCAGCAATACGCCAAGAGCAAAAA
ACAGGGTAACTCGTCTAACAGCCGACCTGCCCGTGCCCTCTTCTGTTTATCCCTCAATAACCCCATCCGA
AGAGCCTGCATTAGTATAGTGGATTGGAAACCATTTGACATATTTATATTATTGGCTATTTTTGCCAATT
GTGTGGCCTTAGCTATTTACATCCCGTTCCCTGAAGATGATTCTAATTCAACAAATCATAACTTGGAAAA
AGTAGAATATGCCTTCCTGATTATCTTTACAGTGGAGACATTTCTGAAGATTATAGCGTACGGACTGCTG
CTGCATCCTAATGCTTACGTTAGGAACGGATGGAACTTACTGGATTTTGTTATAGTAATAGTAGGATTGT
TTAGTGTAATTTTGGAACAATTAACCAAAGAAACAGAAGGCGGGAACCACTCTAGTGGCAAATCAGGAGG
CTTTGATGTCAAAGCCCTCCGTGCCTTCCGAGTGTTAAGACCGCTTCGACTTGTATCAGGAGTGCCCAGT
TTACAAGTTGTTCTGAACTCCATTATAAAAGCCATGGTCCCCCTCCTCCACATAGCCCTTTTGGTGTTAT
TCGTAATTATCATCTATGCGATTATAGGGTTGGAACTTTTTATTGGAAAAATGCACAAAACCTGTTTTTT
